Addgene plasmid #15306: pCaST-dVP16AD
Depositing lab: Benjamin White. Depositing organization: National Institute of Mental Health (NIMH). Publication: Refined spatial manipulation of neuronal function by combinatorial restriction of transgene expression. Luan H, Peabody NC, Vinson CR, White BH. Neuron. 2006 Nov 9. 52(3):425-36. 10.1016/j.neuron.2006.08.028 PubMed 17088209.
Backbone
  Vector backbone: pCaST
  Backbone size w/o insert (bp): 9140
  Vector type: Insect Expression
Growth in bacteria
  Bacterial resistance: Ampicillin, 100 μg/mL
  Growth temperature: 37°C
  Growth strain: DH5alpha
  Copy number: High Copy
Gene/Insert
  Gene/Insert name: dVP16AD-ZIP+ (alt name: dVP16AD-EE12RR345L)
  Insert size (bp): 500
  Cloning method: Restriction Enzyme; 5′ cloning site NotI (not destroyed); 3′ cloning site AscI (not destroyed)
  Sequencing primers: 5′ na
Terms and licenses: Academic/Nonprofit Terms; Industry Terms: Not Available to Industry
Depositor comments: The heterodimerizing leucine zipper is based on the chicken B-Zip family member Vitellogenin Binding Protein. The EE12RR345L (Zip+) domain was generated from synthetic oligonucleotides with codon usage optimized for Drosophila expression.
How to cite: pCaST-dVP16AD was a gift from Benjamin White (Addgene plasmid # 15306 ; http://n2t.net/addgene:15306 ; RRID:Addgene_15306)
