[The description below was written by a language model from this plasmid's Addgene catalogue record and pLannotate feature annotations shown in this document.]
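Description:
pCaST-dVP16AD is a Drosophila P-element transformation vector built on the pCaST backbone and catalogued as an insect expression plasmid. It carries one half of a split transcriptional activator system used for combinatorial restriction of transgene expression in neurons. In bacteria it is maintained as a high-copy plasmid through a ColE1/pUC-type origin and selected with ampicillin via the β-lactamase gene. For fly transgenesis, P element 5′ and 3′ ends flank the payload so that transposase can mobilise the cassette into the germline genome. A mini-white gene within the transposon provides an eye-colour marker for identifying transformants. Smaller mini-white fragments also annotated near the backbone appear to be partial matches rather than additional markers.

The roughly 500 bp insert, dVP16AD-ZIP+ (also called dVP16AD-EE12RR345L), sits between retained NotI and AscI sites. It encodes the herpes simplex virus VP16 transcriptional activation domain joined to a heterodimerising leucine zipper. The annotation also detects an SV40 nuclear localisation signal fragment just upstream of the VP16 segment. According to the depositor, the zipper derives from the chicken B-ZIP protein Vitellogenin Binding Protein, and the Zip+ domain was assembled from synthetic oligonucleotides codon-optimised for Drosophila. The zipper itself was not picked up as a feature. Downstream lie the SV40 small t intron and SV40 polyadenylation signal, which supply splicing and 3′ end processing.

No promoter driving the fusion is annotated or stated. Only a T3 promoter and a pBluescript polylinker fragment lie upstream, which would be consistent with a site for adding user-chosen regulatory sequences, though the record does not say so. The activation domain would presumably drive transcription only where a partner protein bearing the complementary zipper and a DNA-binding domain is co-expressed, limiting reporter or effector expression to the overlap of two expression patterns.
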