Features (pLannotate 1.2.2; 20 found; start..end, strand, type, name):
      1..229     -  CDS            mini-white (fragment): Drosophila white gene eye color pigment; white; This is a modified version of the white gene lacking part of the first intron.
    235..823     -  rep_origin     ori: high-copy-number ColE1/pMB1/pBR322/pUC origin of replication
    994..1854    -  CDS            AmpR: β-lactamase; bla; confers resistance to ampicillin, carbenicillin, and related antibiotics
   1855..1959    -  promoter       AmpR promoter: bla
   2054..2089    +  CDS            rop (fragment): Rop protein, which maintains plasmids at low copy number; rop
   2191..2260    +  misc_feature   bom (fragment): basis of mobility region from pBR322
   2259..2761    -  gene           mini-white (fragment): white; This modified version of the white gene lacks part of the first intron.
   2761..2993    -  misc_feature   P element 3' end: P element 3' end
   3017..3035    +  promoter       T3 promoter: promoter for bacteriophage T3 RNA polymerase
   3048..3102    -  misc_feature   MCS (fragment): pBluescript multiple cloning site
   3726..3745    +  CDS            SV40 NLS (fragment): nuclear localization signal of SV40 (simian virus 40) large T antigen
   3750..3992    +  CDS            VP16_HHV11 (fragment): Experimental evidence at protein level: Swiss-Prot protein existence level 1. May play a role in the aggregation of tegument proteins around nucleocapsids during virus morphogenesis. From Human herpesvirus 1 (strain 17) (HHV-1) (Human herpes simplex virus 1).
   4194..4268    +  CDS            small t antigen (fragment): SV40 (simian virus 40) small t antigen
   4270..4335    +  intron         small t intron: SV40 (simian virus 40) small t antigen intron
   4465..4485    +  CDS            SV40 NLS: nuclear localization signal of SV40 (simian virus 40) large T antigen
   4492..4626    +  CDS            LT_POVHA (fragment): Protein inferred from homology: Swiss-Prot protein existence level 3. Isoform large T antigen is a key early protein essential for both driving viral replication and inducing cellular transformation. Plays a role in viral genome replication by driving entry of quiescent cells into the cell cycle and by autoregulating the synthesis of viral early mRNA. Displays highly oncogenic activities by corrupting the host cellular checkpoint mechanisms that guard cell division and the transcription, replication, and repair of DNA. Participates in the modulation of cellular gene expression preceeding viral
   4651..4734    +  CDS            large T antigen (fragment): large T antigen from SV40 (simian virus 40)
   4757..4891    +  polyA_signal   SV40 poly(A) signal: SV40 polyadenylation signal
   5396..8278    +  CDS            mini-white: Drosophila white gene eye color pigment; white; This is a modified version of the white gene lacking part of the first intron.
   9056..9641    -  misc_feature   P element 5' end: No description available
>Addgene plasmid #15306 | pCaST-dVP16AD | depositor full sequence | sequence record 8255 | Author sequence
GGCCAGACCCACGTAGTCCAGCGGCAGATCGGCGGCGGAGAAGTTAAGCGTCTCCAGGATGACCTTGCCC
GAACTGGGGCACGTGGTGTTCGACGATGTGCAGCTAATTTCGCCCGGCTCCACGTCCGCCCATTGGTTAA
TCAGCAGACCCTCGTTGGCGTAACGGAACCATGAGAGGTACGACAACCATTTGAGGTATACTGGCACCGA
GCCCGAGTTCAAGAAGAAGGCGTTTTTCCATAGGCTCCGCCCCCCTGACGAGCATCACAAAAATCGACGC
TCAAGTCAGAGGTGGCGAAACCCGACAGGACTATAAAGATACCAGGCGTTTCCCCCTGGAAGCTCCCTCG
TGCGCTCTCCTGTTCCGACCCTGCCGCTTACCGGATACCTGTCCGCCTTTCTCCCTTCGGGAAGCGTGGC
GCTTTCTCAATGCTCACGCTGTAGGTATCTCAGTTCGGTGTAGGTCGTTCGCTCCAAGCTGGGCTGTGTG
CACGAACCCCCCGTTCAGCCCGACCGCTGCGCCTTATCCGGTAACTATCGTCTTGAGTCCAACCCGGTAA
GACACGACTTATCGCCACTGGCAGCAGCCACTGGTAACAGGATTAGCAGAGCGAGGTATGTAGGCGGTGC
TACAGAGTTCTTGAAGTGGTGGCCTAACTACGGCTACACTAGAAGGACAGTATTTGGTATCTGCGCTCTG
CTGAAGCCAGTTACCTTCGGAAAAAGAGTTGGTAGCTCTTGATCCGGCAAACAAACCACCGCTGGTAGCG
GTGGTTTTTTTGTTTGCAAGCAGCAGATTACGCGCAGAAAAAAAGGATCTCAAGAAGATCCTTTGATCTT
TTCTACGGGGTCTGACGCTCAGTGGAACGAAAACTCACGTTAAGGGATTTTGGTCATGAGATTATCAAAA
AGGATCTTCACCTAGATCCTTTTAAATTAAAAATGAAGTTTTAAATCAATCTAAAGTATATATGAGTAAA
CTTGGTCTGACAGTTACCAATGCTTAATCAGTGAGGCACCTATCTCAGCGATCTGTCTATTTCGTTCATC
CATAGTTGCCTGACTCCCCGTCGTGTAGATAACTACGATACGGGAGGGCTTACCATCTGGCCCCAGTGCT
GCAATGATACCGCGAGACCCACGCTCACCGGCTCCAGATTTATCAGCAATAAACCAGCCAGCCGGAAGGG
CCGAGCGCAGAAGTGGTCCTGCAACTTTATCCGCCTCCATCCAGTCTATTAATTGTTGCCGGGAAGCTAG
AGTAAGTAGTTCGCCAGTTAATAGTTTGCGCAACGTTGTTGCCATTGCTACAGGCATCGTGGTGTCACGC
TCGTCGTTTGGTATGGCTTCATTCAGCTCCGGTTCCCAACGATCAAGGCGAGTTACATGATCCCCCATGT
TGTGCAAAAAAGCGGTTAGCTCCTTCGGTCCTCCGATCGTTGTCAGAAGTAAGTTGGCCGCAGTGTTATC
ACTCATGGTTATGGCAGCACTGCATAATTCTCTTACTGTCATGCCATCCGTAAGATGCTTTTCTGTGACT
GGTGAGTACTCAACCAAGTCATTCTGAGAATAGTGTATGCGGCGACCGAGTTGCTCTTGCCCGGCGTCAA
CACGGGATAATACCGCGCCACATAGCAGAACTTTAAAAGTGCTCATCATTGGAAAACGTTCTTCGGGGCG
AAAACTCTCAAGGATCTTACCGCTGTTGAGATCCAGTTCGATGTAACCCACTCGTGCACCCAACTGATCT
TCAGCATCTTTTACTTTCACCAGCGTTTCTGGGTGAGCAAAAACAGGAAGGCAAAATGCCGCAAAAAAGG
GAATAAGGGCGACACGGAAATGTTGAATACTCATACTCTTCCTTTTTCAATATTATTGAAGCATTTATCA
GGGTTATTGTCTCATGAGCGGATACATATTTGAATGTATTTAGAAAAATAAACAAATAGGGGTTCCGCGC
ACATTTCCCCGAAAAGTGCCACCTGACGTCTAAGAAACCATTATTATCATGACATTAACCTATAAAAATA
GGCGTATCACGAGGCCCTTTCGTCTCGCGCGTTTCGGTGATGACGGTGAAAACCTCTGACACATGCAGCT
CCCGGAGACGGTCACAGCTTGTCTGTAAGCGGATGCCGGGAGCAGACAAGCCCGTCAGGGCGCGTCAGCG
GGTGTTGGCGGGTGTCGGGGCTGGCTTAACTATGCGGCATCAGAGCAGATTGTACTGAGAGTGCACCATA
TGCGGTGTGAAATACCGCACCGAATCGCGCGGAACTAACGACAGTCGCTCCAAGGTCGTCGAACAAAAGG
TGAATGTGTTGCGGAGAGCGGGTGGGAGACAGCGAAAGAGCAACTACGAAACGTGGTGTGGTGGAGGTGA
ATTATGAAGAGGGCGCGCGATTTGAAAAGTATGTATATAAAAAATATATCCCGGTGTTTTATGTAGCGAT
AAACGAGTTTTTGATGTAAGGTATGCAGGTGTGTAAGTCTTTTGGTTAGAAGACAAATCCAAAGTCTACT
TGTGGGGATGTTCGAAGGGGAAATACTTGTATTCTATAGGTCATATCTTGTTTTTATTGGCACAAATATA
ATTACATTAGCTTTTTGAGGGGGCAATAAACAGTAAACACGATGGTAATAATGGTAAAAAAAAAAACAAG
CAGTTATTTCGGATATATGTCGGCTACTCCTTGCGTCGGGCCCGAAGTCTTAGAGCCAGATATGCGAGCA
CCCGGAAGCTCACGATGAGAATGGCCAGACCATGATGAAATAACATAAGGTGGTCCCGTCGGCAAGAGAC
ATCCACTTAACGTATGCTTGCAATAAGTGCGAGTGAAAGGAATAGTATTCTGAGTGTCGTATTGAGTCTG
AGTGAGACAGCGATATGATTGTTGATTAACCCTTAGCATGTCCGTGGGGTTTGAATTAACTCATAATATT
AATTAGACGAAATTATTTTTAAAGTTTTATTTTTAATAATTTGCGAGTACGCAAAGCTTGGCTGCATCCA
ACGCGCAATTAACCCTCACTAAAGGGAACAAAAGCTGGGTACCGGGCCCCCCCTCGAGGTCGACGGTATC
GATAAGCTTGATATCGAATTCCCTAGGAGATCTGTTTCTAGAGAGAGTCGCCTCGAAATTGCCTCTGTTT
GTTCGGAAAAGTCTAGTGGAAGTGTGAGGAAAAGTTTCGGAAAATGCACACTCAAGCGCGTAGGAGCGAT
CTGTGAGTGTGTTCTTTCGGATATATCCGATCGGATCGGGTCTTTATAAATAGATATAAACGCCTCAGTT
TGCTCGCGAGCGAATTGTGGCCAATGCAGCTGCACTGAACGAAATTAGTGGCAATTGTGTGGGATTTTCG
TCCACTTTAAGTCTGCCCAAGTTGCGTTTCAAATTGAATTTGCAGTGGTTTTTATTACACTCGGCAAGGG
CAAGGACCATCCTTCACACGTCAATGCAATGTTAATGTGCGGGGGCGACCCGGCTGGGAAAGGTCGGGAA
AAACACAAAAAGCCATTAAGTGGCAACCAAAATACATTCCAGGCCCAGCTGGTGGTCCTGTCGCCTTCTG
AAAGCAACAAGTCTCACATTGCGTAGCCGAGATGTTGACCAAGGCCCAAGCTGCGGCCACTTTCATTTGG
CTTTCGAGTGTTAAGCGCGTCGGTTGCTAAGTGGATCGAAACGCGGCCGCAAAACATGGATAAAGCGGAA
TTAATTCCCGAGCCTCCAAAAAAGAAGAGAAAGGTCGAATTGGGTACCGCCCCCCCCACCGACGTGTCCC
TGGGCGATGAGCTGCACCTGGATGGCGAGGATGTGGCCATGGCCCACGCCGATGCCCTGGATGACTTCGA
CCTGGATATGCTGGGCGATGGCGACAGCCCCGGCCCCGGCTTCACCCCCCACGATAGCGCCCCCTACGGC
GCCCTGGACATGGCCGATTTCGAGTTCGAGCAAATGTTCACCGACGCCCTGGGCATCGATGAGTACGGCG
GCGCTAGCGGAGGAGGTGGTGGAGGTGGAGGTGGAGGTACTAGTCTGGAGATCGAGGCCGCCTTCCTGGA
GCGCGAGAACACCGCCCTGGAGACCCGCGTGGCCGAGCTGCGCCAGCGCGTGCAGCGCCTGCGCAACCGC
GTGAGCCAGTACCGCACCCGCTACGGCCCCCTGGGCGGCGGCAAGTAAGGCGCGCCTCTAGAGGATCTTT
GTGAAGGAACCTTACTTCTGTGGTGTGACATAATTGGACAAACTACCTACAGAGATTTAAAGCTCTAAGG
TAAATATAAAATTTTTAAGTGTATAATGTGTTAAACTACTGATTCTAATTGTTTGTGTATTTTAGATTCC
AACCTATGGAACTGATGAATGGGAGCAGTGGTGGAATGCCTTTAATGAGGAAAACCTGTTTTGCTCAGAA
GAAATGCCATCTAGTGATGATGAGGCTACTGCTGACTCTCAACATTCTACTCCTCCAAAAAAGAAGAGAA
AGGTAGAAGACCCCAAGGACTTTCCTTCAGAATTGCTAAGTTTTTTGAGTCATGCTGTGTTTAGTAATAG
AACTCTTGCTTGCTTTGCTATTTACACCACAAAGGAAAAAGCTGCACTGCTATACAAGAAAATTATGGAA
AAATATTTGATGTATAGTGCCTTGACTAGAGATCATAATCAGCCATACCACATTTGTAGAGGTTTTACTT
GCTTTAAAAAACCTCCCACACCTCCCCCTGAACCTGAAACATAAAATGAATGCAATTGTTGTTGTTAACT
TGTTTATTGCAGCTTATAATGGTTACAAATAAAGCAATAGCATCACAAATTTCACAAATAAAGCATTTTT
TTCACTGCATTCTAGTTGTGGTTTGTCCAAACTCATCAATGTATCTTATCATGTCTGGATCGGATCCACT
AGAAGGCCTTAGTATGTATGTAAGTTAATAAAACCCTTTTTTGGAGAATGTAGATTTAAAAAAACATATT
TTTTTTTTATTTTTTACTGCACTGGACATCATTGAACTTATCTGATCAGTTTTAAATTTACTTCGATCCA
AGGGTATTTGAAGTACCAGGTTCTTTCGATTACCTCTCACTCAAAATGACATTCCACTCAAAGTCAGCGC
TGTTTGCCTCCTTCTCTGTCCACAGAAATATCGCCGTCTCTTTCGCCGCTGCGTCCGCTATCTCTTTCGC
CACCGTTTGTAGCGTTACCTAGCGTCAATGTCCGCCTTCAGTTGCACTTTGTCAGCGGTTTCGTGACGAA
GCTCCAAGCGGTTTACGCCATCAATTAAACACAAAGTGCTGTGCCAAAACTCCTCTCGCTTCTTATTTTT
GTTTGTTTTTTGAGTGATTGGGGTGGTGATTGGTTTTGGGTGGGTAAGCAGGGGAAAGTGTGAAAAATCC
CGGCAATGGGCCAAGAGGATCAGGAGCTATTAATTCGCGGAGGCAGCAAACACCCATCTGCCGAGCATCT
GAACAATGTGAGTAGTACATGTGCATACATCTTAAGTTCACTTGATCTATAGGAACTGCGATTGCAACAT
CAAATTGTCTGCGGCGTGAGAACTGCGACCCACAAAAATCCCAAACCGCAATCGCACAAACAAATAGTGA
CACGAAACAGATTATTCTGGTAGCTGTGCTCGCTATATAAGACAATTTTTAAGATCATATCATGATCAAG
ACATCTAAAGGCATTCATTTTCGACTACATTCTTTTTTACAAAAAATATAACAACCAGATATTTTAAGCT
GATCCTAGATGCACAAAAAATAAATAAAAGTATAAACCTACTTCGTAGGATACTTCGTTTTGTTCGGGGT
TAGATGAGCATAACGCTTGTAGTTGATATTTGAGATCCCCTATCATTGCAGGGTGACAGCGGAGCGGCTT
CGCAGAGCTGCATTAACCAGGGCTTCGGGCAGGCCAAAAACTACGGCACGCTCCTGCCACCCAGTCCGCC
GGAGGACTCCGGTTCAGGGAGCGGCCAACTAGCCGAGAACCTCACCTATGCCTGGCACAATATGGACATC
TTTGGGGCGGTCAATCAGCCGGGCTCCGGATGGCGGCAGCTGGTCAACCGGACACGCGGACTATTCTGCA
ACGAGCGACACATACCGGCGCCCAGGAAACATTTGCTCAAGAACGGTGAGTTTCTATTCGCAGTCGGCTG
ATCTGTGTGAAATCTTAATAAAGGGTCCAATTACCAATTTGAAACTCAGTTTGCGGCGTGGCCTATCCGG
GCGAACTTTTGGCCGTGATGGGCAGTTCCGGTGCCGGAAAGACGACCCTGCTGAATGCCCTTGCCTTTCG
ATCGCCGCAGGGCATCCAAGTATCGCCATCCGGGATGCGACTGCTCAATGGCCAACCTGTGGACGCCAAG
GAGATGCAGGCCAGGTGCGCCTATGTCCAGCAGGATGACCTCTTTATCGGCTCCCTAACGGCCAGGGAAC
ACCTGATTTTCCAGGCCATGGTGCGGATGCCACGACATCTGACCTATCGGCAGCGAGTGGCCCGCGTGGA
TCAGGTGATCCAGGAGCTTTCGCTCAGCAAATGTCAGCACACGATCATCGGTGTGCCCGGCAGGGTGAAA
GGTCTGTCCGGCGGAGAAAGGAAGCGTCTGGCATTCGCCTCCGAGGCACTAACCGATCCGCCGCTTCTGA
TCTGCGATGAGCCCACCTCCGGACTGGACTCATTTACCGCCCACAGCGTCGTCCAGGTGCTGAAGAAGCT
GTCGCAGAAGGGCAAGACCGTCATCCTGACCATTCATCAGCCGTCTTCCGAGCTGTTTGAGCTCTTTGAC
AAGATCCTTCTGATGGCCGAGGGCAGGGTAGCTTTCTTGGGCACTCCCAGCGAAGCCGTCGACTTCTTTT
CCTAGTGAGTTCGATGTGTTTATTAAGGGTATCTAGCATTACATTACATCTCAACTCCTATCCAGCGTGG
GTGCCCAGTGTCCTACCAACTACAATCCGGCGGACTTTTACGTACAGGTGTTGGCCGTTGTGCCCGGACG
GGAGATCGAGTCCCGTGATCGGATCGCCAAGATATGCGACAATTTTGCTATTAGCAAAGTAGCCCGGGAT
ATGGAGCAGTTGTTGGCCACCAAAAATTTGGAGAAGCCACTGGAGCAGCCGGAGAATGGGTACACCTACA
AGGCCACCTGGTTCATGCAGTTCCGGGCGGTCCTGTGGCGATCCTGGCTGTCGGTGCTCAAGGAACCACT
CCTCGTAAAAGTGCGACTTATTCAGACAACGGTGAGTGGTTCCAGTGGAAACAAATGATATAACGCTTAC
AATTCTTGGAAACAAATTCGCTAGATTTTAGTTAGAATTGCCTGATTCCACACCCTTCTTAGTTTTTTTC
AATGAGATGTATAGTTTATAGTTTTGCAGAAAATAAATAAATTTCATTTAACTCGCGAACATGTTGAAGA
TATGAATATTAATGAGATGCGAGTAACATTTTAATTTGCAGATGGTTGCCATCTTGATTGGCCTCATCTT
TTTGGGCCAACAACTCACGCAAGTGGGCGTGATGAATATCAACGGAGCCATCTTCCTCTTCCTGACCAAC
ATGACCTTTCAAAACGTCTTTGCCACGATAAATGTAAGTCTTGTTTAGAATACATTTGCATATTAATAAT
TTACTAACTTTCTAATGAATCGATTCGATTTAGGTGTTCACCTCAGAGCTGCCAGTTTTTATGAGGGAGG
CCCGAAGTCGACTTTATCGCTGTGACACATACTTTCTGGGCAAAACGATTGCCGAATTACCGCTTTTTCT
CACAGTGCCACTGGTCTTCACGGCGATTGCCTATCCGATGATCGGACTGCGGGCCGGAGTGCTGCACTTC
TTCAACTGCCTGGCGCTGGTCACTCTGGTGGCCAATGTGTCAACGTCCTTCGGATATCTAATATCCTGCG
CCAGCTCCTCGACCTCGATGGCGCTGTCTGTGGGTCCGCCGGTTATCATACCATTCCTGCTCTTTGGCGG
CTTCTTCTTGAACTCGGGCTCGGTGCCAGTATACCTCAAATGGTTGTCGTACCTCTCATGGTTCCGTTAC
GCCAACGAGGGTCTGCTGATTAACCAATGGGCGGACGTGGAGCCGGGCGAAATTAGCTGCACATCGTCGA
ACACCACGTGCCCCAGTTCGGGCAAGGTCATCCTGGAGACGCTTAACTTCTCCGCCGCCGATCTGCCGCT
GGACTACGTGGGTCTGGCCATTCTCATCGTGAGCTTCCGGGTGCTCGCATATCTGGCTCTAAGACTTCGG
GCCCGACGCAAGGAGTAGCCGACATATATCCGAAATAACTGCTTGTTTTTTTTTTTACCATTATTACCAT
CGTGTTTACTGTTTATTGCCCCCTCAAAAAGCTAATGTAATTATATTTGTGCCAATAAAAACAAGATATG
ACCTATAGAATACAAGTATTTCCCCTTCGAACATCCCCACAAGTAGACTTTGGATTTGTCTTCTAACCAA
AAGACTTACACACCTGCATACCTTACATCAAAAACTCGTTTATCGCTACATAAAACACCGGGATATATTT
TTTATATACATACTTTTCAAATCGCGCGCCCTCTTCATAATTCACCTCCACCACACCACGTTTCGTAGTT
GCTCTTTCGCTGTCTCCCACCCGCTCTCCGCAACACATTCACCTTTTGTTCGACGACCTTGGAGCGACTG
TCGTTAGTTCCGCGCGATTCGGTTCGCTCAAATGGTTCCGAGTGGTTCATTTCGTCTCAATAGAAATTAG
TAATAAATATTTGTATGTACAATTTATTTGCTCCAATATATTTGTATATATTTCCCTCACAGCTATATTT
ATTCTAATTTAATATTATGACTTTTTAAGGTAATTTTTTGTGACCTGTTCGGAGTGATTAGCGTTACAAT
TTGAACTGAAAGTGACATCCAGTGTTTGTTCCTTGTGTAGATGCATCTCAAAAAAATGGTGGGCATAATA
GTGTTGTTTATATATATCAAAAATAACAACTATAATAATAAGAATACATTTAATTTAGAAAATGCTTGGA
TTTCACTGGAACTAGAATTAATTCGGCTGCTGCTCTAAACGACGCATTTCGTACTCCAAAGTACGAATTT
TTTCCCTCAAGCTCTTATTTTCATTAAACAATGAACAGGACCTAACGCACAGTCACGTTATTGTTTACAT
AAATGATTTTTTTTACTATTCAAACTTACTCTGTTTGTGTACTCCCACTGGTATAGCCTTCTTTTATCTT
TTCTGGTTCAGGCTCTATCACTTTACTAGGTACGGCATCTGCGTTGAGTCGCCTCCTTTTAAATGTCTGA
CCTTTTGCAGGTGCAGCCTTCCACTGCGAATCATTAAAGTGGGTATCACAAATTTGGGAGTTTTCACCAA
GGCTGCACCCAAGGCTCTGCTCCCACAATTTTCTCTTAATAGCACACTTCGGCACGTGAATTAATTTTAC
TCCAGTCACAGCTTTGCAGCAAAATTTGCAATATTTCATTTTTTTTTATTCCACGTAAGGGTTAATGTTT
TCAAAAAAAAATTCGTCCGCACACAACCTTTCCTCTCAACAAGCAAACGTGCACTGAATTTAAGTGTATA
CTTCGGTAAGCTTCGGCTATCGACGGGACCACCTTATGTTATTTCATCATG
