>Addgene plasmid #15306 | pCaST-dVP16AD | addgene partial sequence | sequence record 21725 | T3 5'-GCAATTAACCCTCACTAAAGG-3'
CCCCTCGAGGTCGACGGTATCGATAAGCTTGATATCGAATTCCCTAGGAGATCTGTTTCTAGAGAGAGTC
GCCTCGAAATTGCCTCTGTTTGTTCGGAAAAGTCTAGTGGAAGTGTGAGGAAAAGTTTCGGAAAATGCAC
ACTCAAGCGCGTAGGAGCGATCTGTGAGTGTGTTCTTTCGGATATATCCGATCGGATCGGGTCTTTATAA
ATAGATATAAACGCCTCAGTTTGCTCGCGAGCGAATTGTGGCCAATGCAGCTGCACTGAACGAAATTAGT
GGCAATTGTGTGGGATTTTCGTCCACTTTAAGTCTGCCCAAGTTGCGTTTCAAATTGAATTTGCAGTGGT
TTTTATTACACTCGGCAAGGGCAAGGACCATCCTTCACACGTCAATGCAATGTTAATGTGCGGGGGCGAC
CCGGCTGGGAAAGGTCGGGAAAAACACAAAAAGCCATTAAGTGGCAACCAAAATACATTCCAGGCCCAGC
TGGTGGTCCTGTCGCCTTCTGAAAGCAACAAGTCTCACATTGCGTAGCCGAGATGTTGACCAAGGCCCAA
GCTGCGGCCACTTTCATTTGGCTTTCGAGTGTTAAGCGCGTCGGTTGCTAAGTGGATCGAAACGCGGCCG
CAAAACATGGATAAAGCGGAATTAATTCCCGAGCCTCCAAAAAAGAAGAGAAAGGTCGAATTGGGTACCG
CCCCCCCCACCGACGTGTCCCTGGGCGATGAGCTGCACCTGGATGGCGAGGATGTGGC
