>Addgene plasmid #15306 | pCaST-dVP16AD | addgene partial sequence | sequence record 36683 | EBV-rev 5'-GTGGTTTGTCCAAACTCATC-3'
AGGCCTAATTCTAGGTATGTATGTAAGTTAATAAAACCCATTTTTGCGGAAAGTAGATAAAAAAAACATT
TTTTTTTTTTACTGCACTGGATATCATTGAACTTATCTGATCAGTTTTAAATTTACTTCGATCCAAGGGT
ATTTGATGTACCAGGTTCTTTCGATTACCTCTCACTCAAAATGACATTCCACTCAAAGTCAGCGCTGTTT
GCCTCCTTCTCTGTCCACAGAAATATCGCCGTCTCTTTCGCCGCTGCGTCCGCTATCTCTTTCGCCACCG
TTTGTAGCGTTACGTAGCGTCAATGTCCGCCTTCAGTTGCATTTTGTCAGCGGTTTCGTGACGAAGCTCC
AAGCGGTTTACGCCATCAATTAAACACAAAGTGCTGTGCCAAAACTCCTCTCGCTTCTTATTTTTGTTTG
TTTTTTGAGTGATTGGGGTGGTGATTGGTTTTGGGTGGGTAAGCAGGGGAAAGTGTGAAAAATCCCGGCA
ATGGGCCAAGAGGATCAGGAGCTATTAATTCGCGGAGGCAGCAAACACCCATCTGCCGAGCATCTGAACA
ATGTGAGTAGTACATGTGCATACATCTTAAGTTCACTTGATCTATAGGAACTGCGATTGCAACATCAAAT
TGTCTGCGGCGTGAGAACTGCGACCCACAAAAATCCCAAACCGCAATTGCACAAACAAATAGTGACACGA
AACAGATTATTCTGGTAGCTGTTCTCGCTATATAAGACAATTTTTGAGATCATATCATGATCAAGACATC
TAAAGGCATTCATTTTCGACTATATTCTTTTTTACAAAAAATATAACAACCAGATATTTTAAGCTGACCC
TAGATGCNCAAAAAATAAATAAAAGTATAAACCTACTTCGTAGGANACTTCGGGG
